>Addgene plasmid #15332 | FLAG-ZnF/HIT1 | addgene partial sequence | sequence record 21782 | 15332 with CMV-F
AGCTCTCTGGCTAACTAGAGAACCCACTGCTTACTGGCTTATCGAAATTAATACGACTCACTATAGGGAG
ACCCAAGCTGGCTAGCATGCCAGACTACAAGGACGATGATGACAAGCTCGAGATGGTGGAGAAGAAAACT
TCGGTTCGCTCCCAGGACCCCGGGCAGCGGCGGGTGCTGGACCGGGCTGCCCGGCAGCGTCGCATCAACC
GGCAGCTGGAGGCCCTGGAGAATGACAACTTCCAGGATGACCCCCACGCGGGACTCCCTCAGCTCGGCAA
GAGACTGCCTCAGTTTGATGACGATGCGGACACTGGAAAGAAAAAGAAGAAAACCCGAGGTGATCATTTT
AAACTTCGCTTCCGAAAAAACTTTCAGGCCCTGTTGGAGGAGCAGAACTTGAGTGTGGCCGAGGGCCCTA
ACTACCTGACGGCCTGTGCGGGACCCCCATCGCGGCCCCAGCGCCCCTTCTGTGCTGTCTGTGGCTTCCC
ATCCCCCTACACCTGTGTCAGCTGCGGTGCCCGGTACTGCACTGTGCGCTGTCTGGGGACCCACCAGGAG
ACCAGGTGTCTGAAGTGGACTGTGTGAGGATCCGGTACCGTCGAGTCTAGAGGGCCCGTTTAAACCCGCT
GATCAGCCTCGACTGTGCCTTCTAGTTGCCAGC
