[The description below was written by a language model from this plasmid's Addgene catalogue record.]
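Description:
FLAG-ZnF/HIT1 is a mammalian expression plasmid built on the pcDNA3.1/Hyg(+) backbone (about 5.6 kb without insert) that carries the human ZNHIT1 coding sequence (zinc finger, HIT domain containing 1; also known as ZnF/HIT1, CG1I or ZNFN4A1). The roughly 465 bp insert was placed between XhoI and BamHI sites, both of which remain intact, so the open reading frame can be excised or exchanged. A FLAG epitope is fused to the N terminus of the protein and is recorded as being part of the backbone rather than the insert. The plasmid is maintained in E. coli as a high-copy construct under ampicillin selection.

No feature table accompanies the record, so the regulatory elements are not explicitly listed. The pcDNA3.1 series generally drives inserts from the CMV immediate-early promoter with a downstream polyadenylation signal. The listing of T7 as the 5′ sequencing primer fits the T7 promoter site that lies upstream of the multiple cloning site in these vectors. The Hyg designation indicates a hygromycin resistance cassette, which would allow selection of stably transfected mammalian cells.

The associated publication concerns the shared subunit composition of the mammalian TRRAP/TIP60 histone acetyltransferase and SRCAP chromatin-remodelling complexes. This points to use of the construct for expressing FLAG-tagged ZNHIT1 in mammalian cells, so that the protein and its partners can be recovered by anti-FLAG affinity purification and detected by immunoblotting or analysed by mass spectrometry. The record does not describe a specific experimental application.
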