Addgene plasmid #15332: FLAG-ZnF/HIT1
Depositing lab: Joan Conaway & Ronald Conaway. Depositing organization: Stowers Institute for Medical Research. Publication: The mammalian YL1 protein is a shared subunit of the TRRAP/TIP60 histone acetyltransferase and SRCAP complexes. Cai Y, Jin J, Florens L, Swanson SK, Kusch T, Li B, Workman JL, Washburn MP, Conaway RC, Conaway JW. J Biol Chem. 2005 Apr 8. 280(14):13665-70. 10.1074/jbc.M500001200 PubMed 15647280.
Backbone
  Vector backbone: pcDNA3.1/Hyg(+)
  Backbone size w/o insert (bp): 5601
  Vector type: Mammalian Expression
Growth in bacteria
  Bacterial resistance: Ampicillin, 100 μg/mL
  Growth temperature: 37°C
  Growth strain: DH5alpha
  Copy number: High Copy
Gene/Insert
  Gene/Insert name: zinc finger, HIT domain containing 1 (alt name: ZnF/HIT1)
  Species: H. sapiens (human)
  Insert size (bp): 465
  Entrez Gene: ZNHIT1 (a.k.a. CG1I, ZNFN4A1)
  Tag / fusion protein: FLAG (N terminal on backbone)
  Cloning method: Restriction Enzyme; 5′ cloning site XhoI (not destroyed); 3′ cloning site BamHI (not destroyed)
  Sequencing primers: 5′ T7
Terms and licenses: Academic/Nonprofit Terms; Industry Terms: Not Available to Industry
How to cite: FLAG-ZnF/HIT1 was a gift from Joan Conaway & Ronald Conaway (Addgene plasmid # 15332 ; http://n2t.net/addgene:15332 ; RRID:Addgene_15332)
